Addgene plasmid #197496: TOM20-SNAPf-mTurquoise2
Purpose: Expressing fluorescent SNAPf-mTurquoise2 fusion protein in mammalian cells with localization in the mitochondria.
Depositing lab: Pablo Rivera-Fuentes. Depositing organization: University of Zurich. Publication: A general strategy to develop fluorogenic polymethine dyes for bioimaging. Martin A, Rivera-Fuentes P. Nat Chem. 2024 Jan;16(1):28-35. doi: 10.1038/s41557-023-01367-y. Epub 2023 Nov 27. PubMed 38012391.
Backbone
  Vector backbone: pCMV
  Vector type: Mammalian Expression
Growth in bacteria
  Bacterial resistance: Kanamycin, 50 μg/mL
  Growth temperature: 37°C
  Growth strain: DH5alpha
  Copy number: High Copy
Gene/Insert
  Gene/Insert name: SNAPf
  Species: H. sapiens (human)
  Promoter: CMV
  Cloning method: Gibson Cloning
Terms and licenses: Academic/Nonprofit Terms; Industry Terms: Not Available to Industry
Depositor comments: Please visit https://doi.org/10.1101/2023.01.31.526423 for bioRxiv preprint.
How to cite: TOM20-SNAPf-mTurquoise2 was a gift from Pablo Rivera-Fuentes (Addgene plasmid # 197496 ; http://n2t.net/addgene:197496 ; RRID:Addgene_197496)
