[The description below was written by a language model from this plasmid's Addgene catalogue record and pLannotate feature annotations shown in this document.]
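Description:
TOM20-SNAPf-mTurquoise2 is a 5.7 kb mammalian expression plasmid built on a pCMV backbone. It produces a mitochondrially localised, dual-label fusion protein. It is propagated in E. coli at high copy from a ColE1/pUC-type origin and selected with kanamycin. The resistance gene is the Tn5 NeoR/KanR aminoglycoside phosphotransferase. It sits downstream of tandem bacterial (bla) and SV40 early promoters and is followed by an HSV TK polyadenylation signal, so the same marker can in principle give G418 selection in mammalian cells. An f1 origin is also present. Short fragments annotated as ble, bGH poly(A) and SV40 large T antigen appear to be backbone remnants rather than functional parts.

The expression cassette is driven by the human cytomegalovirus immediate-early enhancer and promoter and terminated by an SV40 poly(A) signal. Three coding sequences follow in the same orientation: human TOMM20, then the fast-reacting SNAP-tag variant (SNAPf), then mTurquoise2. TOM20 is a receptor component of the translocase of the outer mitochondrial membrane, and here it serves as the targeting module that brings the fusion to mitochondria. SNAPf is an engineered human O6-alkylguanine-DNA alkyltransferase that reacts covalently with benzylguanine-derivatised ligands, so synthetic dyes can be attached to the protein in cells. mTurquoise2 is a bright monomeric cyan fluorescent protein and gives an independent, genetically encoded signal marking where the fusion is expressed.

According to the record, the insert was assembled by Gibson cloning. The plasmid was deposited with work on fluorogenic polymethine dyes for bioimaging. This fits its use for testing SNAP-reactive probes at mitochondria, with the cyan signal available as a co-localisation reference.
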