Features (pLannotate 1.2.2; 16 found; start..end, strand, type, name):
     61..364     +  enhancer       CMV enhancer: human cytomegalovirus immediate early enhancer
    365..568     +  promoter       CMV promoter: human cytomegalovirus (CMV) immediate early promoter
    591..609     +  misc_feature   MCS (fragment): multiple cloning site
    610..1044    +  CDS            TOMM20: TOM20_HUMAN - Also known as KIAA0016. Experimental evidence at protein level: Swiss-Prot protein existence level 1. Central component of the receptor complex responsible for the recognition and translocation of cytosolically synthesized mitochondrial preproteins. Together with TOM22 functions as the transit peptide receptor at the surface of the mitochondrion outer membrane and facilitates the movement of preproteins into the TOM40 translocation pore (By similarity). Required for the translocation across the mitochondrial outer membrane of cytochrome P450 monooxygenases. From Homo sapiens (Hum
   1084..1629    +  CDS            SNAP-tag®: human O6-alkylguanine-DNA-alkyltransferase variant that forms covalent bonds with benzylguanine derivatives fast-reacting variant, optimized for mammalian expression
   1666..2382    +  CDS            mTurquoise2: enhanced monomeric variant of CFP (Goedhart et al., 2012) mammalian codon-optimized
   2399..2482    +  CDS            large T antigen (fragment): large T antigen from SV40 (simian virus 40)
   2505..2626    +  polyA_signal   SV40 poly(A) signal: SV40 polyadenylation signal
   2660..3088    -  rep_origin     f1 ori (sequence partly withheld): f1 bacteriophage origin of replication; arrow indicates direction of (+) strand synthesis
   3115..3219    +  promoter       AmpR promoter: bla
   3221..3578    +  promoter       SV40 promoter: SV40 enhancer and early promoter
   3613..4407    +  CDS            NeoR/KanR: aminoglycoside phosphotransferase from Tn5; aph(3')-II (or nptII); confers resistance to neomycin, kanamycin, and G418 (Geneticin®)
   4428..4580    +  CDS            ble (fragment): BLE_KLEPN - Experimental evidence at protein level: Swiss-Prot protein existence level 1. Binding protein with a strong affinity to the bleomycin family of antibiotics. Binds to CL990; an antimitotic-antibiotic compound. From Klebsiella pneumoniae.
   4639..4686    +  polyA_signal   HSV TK poly(A) signal: herpes simplex virus thymidine kinase polyadenylation signal (Cole and Stacy, 1985)
   4777..4793    -  polyA_signal   bGH poly(A) signal (fragment): bovine growth hormone polyadenylation signal
   5015..5603    +  rep_origin     ori: high-copy-number ColE1/pMB1/pBR322/pUC origin of replication
>Addgene plasmid #197496 | TOM20-SNAPf-mTurquoise2 | addgene full sequence | sequence record 387854 | Addgene NGS Result
TAGTTATTAATAGTAATCAATTACGGGGTCATTAGTTCATAGCCCATATATGGAGTTCCGCGTTACATAA
CTTACGGTAAATGGCCCGCCTGGCTGACCGCCCAACGACCCCCGCCCATTGACGTCAATAATGACGTATG
TTCCCATAGTAACGCCAATAGGGACTTTCCATTGACGTCAATGGGTGGAGTATTTACGGTAAACTGCCCA
CTTGGCAGTACATCAAGTGTATCATATGCCAAGTACGCCCCCTATTGACGTCAATGACGGTAAATGGCCC
GCCTGGCATTATGCCCAGTACATGACCTTATGGGACTTTCCTACTTGGCAGTACATCTACGTATTAGTCA
TCGCTATTACCATGGTGATGCGGTTTTGGCAGTACATCAATGGGCGTGGATAGCGGTTTGACTCACGGGG
ATTTCCAAGTCTCCACCCCATTGACGTCAATGGGAGTTTGTTTTGGCACCAAAATCAACGGGACTTTCCA
AAATGTCGTAACAACTCCGCCCCATTGACGCAAATGGGCGGTAGGCGTGTACGGTGGGAGGTCTATATAA
GCAGAGCTGGTTTAGTGAACCGTCAGATCCGCTAGCGCTACCGGACTCAATGGTGGGTCGGAACAGCGCC
ATCGCCGCCGGTGTATGCGGGGCCCTTTTCATTGGGTACTGCATCTACTTCGACCGCAAAAGACGAAGTG
ACCCCAACTTCAAGAACAGGCTTCGAGAACGAAGAAAGAAACAGAAGCTTGCCAAGGAGAGAGCTGGGCT
TTCCAAGTTACCTGACCTTAAAGATGCTGAAGCTGTTCAGAAGTTCTTCCTTGAAGAAATACAGCTTGGT
GAAGAGTTACTAGCTCAAGGTGAATATGAGAAGGGCGTAGACCATCTGACAAATGCAATTGCTGTGTGTG
GACAGCCACAGCAGTTACTGCAGGTCTTACAGCAAACTCTTCCACCACCAGTGTTCCAGATGCTTCTGAC
TAAGCTCCCAACAATTAGTCAGAGAATTGTAAGTGCTCAGAGCTTGGCTGAAGATGATGTGGAAGCGCCA
GCATTTAAATCTGTACAGACCGGTGAATTCACCATGGACAAAGACTGCGAAATGAAGCGCACCACCCTGG
ATAGCCCTCTGGGCAAGCTGGAACTGTCTGGGTGCGAACAGGGCCTGCACCGTATCATCTTCCTGGGCAA
AGGAACATCTGCCGCCGACGCCGTGGAAGTGCCTGCCCCAGCCGCCGTGCTGGGCGGACCAGAGCCACTG
ATGCAGGCCACCGCCTGGCTCAACGCCTACTTTCACCAGCCTGAGGCCATCGAGGAGTTCCCTGTGCCAG
CCCTGCACCACCCAGTGTTCCAGCAGGAGAGCTTTACCCGCCAGGTGCTGTGGAAACTGCTGAAAGTGGT
GAAGTTCGGAGAGGTCATCAGCTACAGCCACCTGGCCGCCCTGGCCGGCAATCCCGCCGCCACCGCCGCC
GTGAAAACCGCCCTGAGCGGAAATCCCGTGCCCATTCTGATCCCCTGCCACCGGGTGGTGCAGGGCGACC
TGGACGTGGGGGGCTACGAGGGCGGGCTCGCCGTGAAAGAGTGGCTGCTGGCCCACGAGGGCCACAGACT
GGGCAAGCCTGGGCTGGGTCCTGCAGGCGGATCCGCGTTTAAACTCGAGGTTAATGTGAGCAAGGGCGAG
GAGCTGTTCACCGGGGTGGTGCCCATCCTGGTCGAGCTGGACGGCGACGTAAACGGCCACAAGTTCAGCG
TGTCCGGCGAGGGCGAGGGCGATGCCACCTACGGCAAGCTGACCCTGAAGTTCATCTGCACCACCGGCAA
GCTGCCCGTGCCCTGGCCCACCCTCGTGACCACCCTGTCCTGGGGCGTGCAGTGCTTCGCCCGCTACCCC
GACCACATGAAGCAGCACGACTTCTTCAAGTCCGCCATGCCCGAAGGCTACGTCCAGGAGCGCACCATCT
TCTTCAAGGACGACGGCAACTACAAGACCCGCGCCGAGGTGAAGTTCGAGGGCGACACCCTGGTGAACCG
CATCGAGCTGAAGGGCATCGACTTCAAGGAGGACGGCAACATCCTGGGGCACAAGCTGGAGTACAACTAC
TTTAGCGACAACGTCTATATCACCGCCGACAAGCAGAAGAACGGCATCAAGGCCAACTTCAAGATCCGCC
ACAACATCGAGGACGGCGGCGTGCAGCTCGCCGACCACTACCAGCAGAACACCCCCATCGGCGACGGCCC
CGTGCTGCTGCCCGACAACCACTACCTGAGCACCCAGTCCAAGCTGAGCAAAGACCCCAACGAGAAGCGC
GATCACATGGTCCTGCTGGAGTTCGTGACCGCCGCCGGGATCACTCTCGGCATGGACGAGCTGTACAAGT
AAAGCGGCCGCGACTCTAGATCATAATCAGCCATACCACATTTGTAGAGGTTTTACTTGCTTTAAAAAAC
CTCCCACACCTCCCCCTGAACCTGAAACATAAAATGAATGCAATTGTTGTTGTTAACTTGTTTATTGCAG
CTTATAATGGTTACAAATAAAGCAATAGCATCACAAATTTCACAAATAAAGCATTTTTTTCACTGCATTC
TAGTTGTGGTTTGTCCAAACTCATCAATGTATCTTAAGGCGTAAATTGTAAGCGTTAATATTTTGTTAAA
ATTCGCGTTAAATTTTTGTTAAATCAGCTCATTTTTTAACCAATAGGCCGAAATCGGCAAAATCCCTTAT
AAATCAAAAGAATAGACCGAGATAGGGT
[37 nt withheld, positions 2759-2795]
AAAGAACGTGGACTCCAACGTCAAAGG
[49 nt withheld, positions 2823-2871]
T
[91 nt withheld, positions 2873-2963]
G
[124 nt withheld, positions 2965-3088]
CAGGTGGCACTTTTCGGGGAAATGTGCGCGGAACCCCTATTTGTTTATTTTTCTAAATACATTCAAATAT
GTATCCGCTCATGAGACAATAACCCTGATAAATGCTTCAATAATATTGAAAAAGGAAGAGTCCTGAGGCG
GAAAGAACCAGCTGTGGAATGTGTGTCAGTTAGGGTGTGGAAAGTCCCCAGGCTCCCCAGCAGGCAGAAG
TATGCAAAGCATGCATCTCAATTAGTCAGCAACCAGGTGTGGAAAGTCCCCAGGCTCCCCAGCAGGCAGA
AGTATGCAAAGCATGCATCTCAATTAGTCAGCAACCATAGTCCCGCCCCTAACTCCGCCCATCCCGCCCC
TAACTCCGCCCAGTTCCGCCCATTCTCCGCCCCATGGCTGACTAATTTTTTTTATTTATGCAGAGGCCGA
GGCCGCCTCGGCCTCTGAGCTATTCCAGAAGTAGTGAGGAGGCTTTTTTGGAGGCCTAGGCTTTTGCAAA
GATCGATCAAGAGACAGGATGAGGATCGTTTCGCATGATTGAACAAGATGGATTGCACGCAGGTTCTCCG
GCCGCTTGGGTGGAGAGGCTATTCGGCTATGACTGGGCACAACAGACAATCGGCTGCTCTGATGCCGCCG
TGTTCCGGCTGTCAGCGCAGGGGCGCCCGGTTCTTTTTGTCAAGACCGACCTGTCCGGTGCCCTGAATGA
ACTGCAAGACGAGGCAGCGCGGCTATCGTGGCTGGCCACGACGGGCGTTCCTTGCGCAGCTGTGCTCGAC
GTTGTCACTGAAGCGGGAAGGGACTGGCTGCTATTGGGCGAAGTGCCGGGGCAGGATCTCCTGTCATCTC
ACCTTGCTCCTGCCGAGAAAGTATCCATCATGGCTGATGCAATGCGGCGGCTGCATACGCTTGATCCGGC
TACCTGCCCATTCGACCACCAAGCGAAACATCGCATCGAGCGAGCACGTACTCGGATGGAAGCCGGTCTT
GTCGATCAGGATGATCTGGACGAAGAGCATCAGGGGCTCGCGCCAGCCGAACTGTTCGCCAGGCTCAAGG
CGAGCATGCCCGACGGCGAGGATCTCGTCGTGACCCATGGCGATGCCTGCTTGCCGAATATCATGGTGGA
AAATGGCCGCTTTTCTGGATTCATCGACTGTGGCCGGCTGGGTGTGGCGGACCGCTATCAGGACATAGCG
TTGGCTACCCGTGATATTGCTGAAGAGCTTGGCGGCGAATGGGCTGACCGCTTCCTCGTGCTTTACGGTA
TCGCCGCTCCCGATTCGCAGCGCATCGCCTTCTATCGCCTTCTTGACGAGTTCTTCTGAGCGGGACTCTG
GGGTTCGAAATGACCGACCAAGCGACGCCCAACCTGCCATCACGAGATTTCGATTCCACCGCCGCCTTCT
ATGAAAGGTTGGGCTTCGGAATCGTTTTCCGGGACGCCGGCTGGATGATCCTCCAGCGCGGGGATCTCAT
GCTGGAGTTCTTCGCCCACCCTAGGGGGAGGCTAACTGAAACACGGAAGGAGACAATACCGGAAGGAACC
CGCGCTATGACGGCAATAAAAAGACAGAATAAAACGCACGGTGTTGGGTCGTTTGTTCATAAACGCGGGG
TTCGGTCCCAGGGCTGGCACTCTGTCGATACCCCACCGAGACCCCATTGGGGCCAATACGCCCGCGTTTC
TTCCTTTTCCCCACCCCACCCCCCAAGTTCGGGTGAAGGCCCAGGGCTCGCAGCCAACGTCGGGGCGGCA
GGCCCTGCCATAGCCTCAGGTTACTCATATATACTTTAGATTGATTTAAAACTTCATTTTTAATTTAAAA
GGATCTAGGTGAAGATCCTTTTTGATAATCTCATGACCAAAATCCCTTAACGTGAGTTTTCGTTCCACTG
AGCGTCAGACCCCGTAGAAAAGATCAAAGGATCTTCTTGAGATCCTTTTTTTCTGCGCGTAATCTGCTGC
TTGCAAACAAAAAAACCACCGCTACCAGCGGTGGTTTGTTTGCCGGATCAAGAGCTACCAACTCTTTTTC
CGAAGGTAACTGGCTTCAGCAGAGCGCAGATACCAAATACTGTTCTTCTAGTGTAGCCGTAGTTAGGCCA
CCACTTCAAGAACTCTGTAGCACCGCCTACATACCTCGCTCTGCTAATCCTGTTACCAGTGGCTGCTGCC
AGTGGCGATAAGTCGTGTCTTACCGGGTTGGACTCAAGACGATAGTTACCGGATAAGGCGCAGCGGTCGG
GCTGAACGGGGGGTTCGTGCACACAGCCCAGCTTGGAGCGAACGACCTACACCGAACTGAGATACCTACA
GCGTGAGCTATGAGAAAGCGCCACGCTTCCCGAAGGGAGAAAGGCGGACAGGTATCCGGTAAGCGGCAGG
GTCGGAACAGGAGAGCGCACGAGGGAGCTTCCAGGGGGAAACGCCTGGTATCTTTATAGTCCTGTCGGGT
TTCGCCACCTCTGACTTGAGCGTCGATTTTTGTGATGCTCGTCAGGGGGGCGGAGCCTATGGAAAAACGC
CAGCAACGCGGCCTTTTTACGGTTCCTGGCCTTTTGCTGGCCTTTTGCTCACATGTTCTTTCCTGCGTTA
TCCCCTGATTCTGTGGATAACCGTATTACCGCCATGCAT
