>Addgene plasmid #197496 | TOM20-SNAPf-mTurquoise2 | depositor partial sequence | sequence record 382716 | TOM20-SNAPf
GTGGGTCGGAACAGCGCCATCGCCGCCGGTGTATGCGGGGCCCTTTTCATTGGGTACTGCATCTACTTCG
ACCGCAAAAGACGAAGTGACCCCAACTTCAAGAACAGGCTTCGAGAACGAAGAAAGAAACAGAAGCTTGC
CAAGGAGAGAGCTGGGCTTTCCAAGTTACCTGACCTTAAAGATGCTGAAGCTGTTCAGAAGTTCTTCCTT
GAAGAAATACAGCTTGGTGAAGAGTTACTAGCTCAAGGTGAATATGAGAAGGGCGTAGACCATCTGACAA
ATGCAATTGCTGTGTGTGGACAGCCACAGCAGTTACTGCAGGTCTTACAGCAAACTCTTCCACCACCAGT
GTTCCAGATGCTTCTGACTAAGCTCCCAACAATTAGTCAGAGAATTGTAAGTGCTCAGAGCTTGGCTGAA
GATGATGTGGAAGCGCCAGCATTTAAATCTGTACAGACCGGTGAATTCACCATGGACAAAGACTGCGAAA
TGAAGCGCACCACCCTGGATAGCCCTCTGGGCAAGCTGGAACTGTCTGGGTGCGAACAGGGCCTGCACCG
TATCATCTTCCTGGGCAAAGGAACATCTGCCGCCGACGCCGTGGAAGTGCCTGCCCCAGCCGCCGTGCTG
GGCGGACCAGAGCCACTGATGCAGGCCACCGCCTGGCTCAACGCCTACTTTCACCAGCCTGAGGCCATCG
AGGAGTTCCCTGTGCCAGCCCTGCACCACCCAGTGTTCCAGCAGGAGAGCTTTACCCGCCAGGTGCTGTG
GAAACTGCTGAAAGTGGTGAAGTTCGGAGAGGTCATCAGCTACAGCCACCTGGCCGCCCTGGCCGGCAAT
CCCGCCGCCACCGCCGCCGTGAAAACCGCCCTGAGCGGAAATCCCGTGCCCATTCTGATCCCCTGCCACC
GGGTGGTGCAGGGCGACCTGGACGTGGGGGGCTACGAGGGCGGGCTCGCCGTGAAAGAGTGGCTGCTGGC
CCACGAGGGCCACAGACTGGGCAAGCCTGGGCTGGGT
