>Addgene plasmid #197496 | TOM20-SNAPf-mTurquoise2 | depositor partial sequence | sequence record 382717 | mTurquoise2
GTGAGCAAGGGCGAGGAGCTGTTCACCGGGGTGGTGCCCATCCTGGTCGAGCTGGACGGCGACGTAAACG
GCCACAAGTTCAGCGTGTCCGGCGAGGGCGAGGGCGATGCCACCTACGGCAAGCTGACCCTGAAGTTCAT
CTGCACCACCGGCAAGCTGCCCGTGCCCTGGCCCACCCTCGTGACCACCCTGTCCTGGGGCGTGCAGTGC
TTCGCCCGCTACCCCGACCACATGAAGCAGCACGACTTCTTCAAGTCCGCCATGCCCGAAGGCTACGTCC
AGGAGCGCACCATCTTCTTCAAGGACGACGGCAACTACAAGACCCGCGCCGAGGTGAAGTTCGAGGGCGA
CACCCTGGTGAACCGCATCGAGCTGAAGGGCATCGACTTCAAGGAGGACGGCAACATCCTGGGGCACAAG
CTGGAGTACAACTACTTTAGCGACAACGTCTATATCACCGCCGACAAGCAGAAGAACGGCATCAAGGCCA
ACTTCAAGATCCGCCACAACATCGAGGACGGCGGCGTGCAGCTCGCCGACCACTACCAGCAGAACACCCC
CATCGGCGACGGCCCCGTGCTGCTGCCCGACAACCACTACCTGAGCACCCAGTCCAAGCTGAGCAAAGAC
CCCAACGAGAAGCGCGATCACATGGTCCTGCTGGAGTTCGTGACCGCCGCCGGGATCACTCTCGGCATGG
ACGAGCTGTACAAG
